Addgene plasmid #77286: CLK3 gRNA (BRDN0001146417)
Purpose: 3rd generation lentiviral gRNA plasmid targeting human CLK3
Depositing lab: John Doench & David Root. Depositing organization: Broad Institute. Publication: Optimized sgRNA design to maximize activity and minimize off-target effects of CRISPR-Cas9. Doench JG, Fusi N, Sullender M, Hegde M, Vaimberg EW, Donovan KF, Smith I, Tothova Z, Wilen C, Orchard R, Virgin HW, Listgarten J, Root DE. Nat Biotechnol. 2016 Jan 18. doi: 10.1038/nbt.3437. PubMed 26780180.
Backbone
  Vector backbone: lentiGuide-Puro
  Backbone manufacturer: Zhang Lab (Addgene plasmid # 52963)
  Vector type: Mammalian Expression, Lentiviral, CRISPR
  Selectable markers: Puromycin
Growth in bacteria
  Bacterial resistance: Ampicillin, 100 μg/mL
  Growth temperature: 37°C
  Growth strain: DH5alpha
  Copy number: High Copy
Gene/Insert
  Gene/Insert name: CLK3 (alt names: CLK3; NM_001130028.1)
  gRNA/shRNA sequence: AGTCAGACATCAAGACACAC
  Species: H. sapiens (human)
  Entrez Gene: CLK3 (a.k.a. PHCLK3, PHCLK3/152)
  Promoter: hU6
  Cloning method: Unknown
  Sequencing primers: 5′ U6-F; 3′ pS2-R
Terms and licenses: Academic/Nonprofit Terms; Industry Terms: Not Available to Industry
Depositor comments: The gRNA was designed to target the following Genbank reference sequence(s): NM_001130028.1,NM_003992.4. Note that this plasmid does NOT contain Cas9. It should be used in conjunction with lentiCas9-Blast (Addgene #52962) or otherwise with cell lines already expressing Cas9. Browse the full kinome gRNA library at http://www.addgene.org/pooled-library/broadgpp-human-kinome/ or visit http://www.broadinstitute.org/rnai/public/ for detailed protocols and information.
How to cite: CLK3 gRNA (BRDN0001146417) was a gift from John Doench & David Root (Addgene plasmid # 77286 ; http://n2t.net/addgene:77286 ; RRID:Addgene_77286)
