[The description below was written by a language model from this plasmid's Addgene catalogue record and pLannotate feature annotations shown in this document.]
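Description:
CLK3 gRNA (BRDN0001146417) is a third-generation lentiviral single-guide RNA plasmid built on the lentiGuide-Puro backbone and designed to target the human kinase gene CLK3. It is one clone from a human kinome guide collection. In bacteria it is maintained as a high-copy plasmid through a ColE1/pUC-type origin and selected with ampicillin via the β-lactamase gene. The backbone also carries an f1 origin, an SV40 origin and poly(A) signal, and leftover lac, T7 and T3 cloning-vector elements that play no role in the payload.

The lentiviral transfer cassette begins with an RSV promoter fused to a truncated HIV-1 5' LTR, which makes genomic RNA production Tat-independent. This is followed by the Ψ packaging signal with a partial gag sequence and the Rev response element for nuclear export of the unspliced vector RNA. Within the provirus, a human U6 RNA polymerase III promoter drives the CLK3-specific spacer joined to the Streptococcus pyogenes Cas9 guide scaffold. A cPPT/CTS element, which aids nuclear import of the reverse-transcribed genome, lies downstream of it. A separate Pol II unit, the EF-1α core promoter with its intron A, expresses puromycin N-acetyltransferase for selection of transduced mammalian cells. The WPRE boosts transcript levels, and the cassette ends in a self-inactivating ΔU3 3' LTR.

The plasmid does not encode Cas9, so it is intended for cells that already express Cas9 or for use alongside a separate Cas9 lentiviral vector. Typical use is to package it into lentivirus, transduce human cells, select with puromycin, and disrupt CLK3 for loss-of-function studies.
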