Features (pLannotate 1.2.2; 29 found; start..end, strand, type, name):
     14..80      +  CDS            small t antigen (fragment): SV40 (simian virus 40) small t antigen
    106..317     +  promoter       EF-1α core promoter: core promoter for human elongation factor EF-1α
    318..1256    +  intron         EF-1α intron A: intron upstream of the start codon of human EF-1α
   1278..1877    +  CDS            PuroR (fragment): puromycin N-acetyltransferase; pac from Streptomyces; confers resistance to puromycin
   1893..2481    +  misc_feature   WPRE: woodchuck hepatitis virus posttranscriptional regulatory element
   2532..2551    +  misc_feature   cPPT/CTS (fragment): central polypurine tract and central termination sequence of HIV-1
   2553..2786    +  LTR            3' LTR (ΔU3): self-inactivating 3' long terminal repeat (LTR) from HIV-1
   2864..2985    +  polyA_signal   SV40 poly(A) signal: SV40 polyadenylation signal
   3025..3160    +  rep_origin     SV40 ori: SV40 origin of replication
   3181..3199    -  promoter       T7 promoter: promoter for bacteriophage T7 RNA polymerase
   3207..3362    +  CDS            lacZα (fragment): LacZα fragment of β-galactosidase; lacZ fragment
   3367..3795    +  rep_origin     f1 ori (sequence partly withheld): f1 bacteriophage origin of replication; arrow indicates direction of (+) strand synthesis
   3848..3952    +  promoter       AmpR promoter: bla
   3953..4813    +  CDS            AmpR: β-lactamase; bla; confers resistance to ampicillin, carbenicillin, and related antibiotics
   4984..5572    +  rep_origin     ori: high-copy-number ColE1/pMB1/pBR322/pUC origin of replication
   5755..5847    +  CDS            lacI (fragment): lac repressor; lacI; The lac repressor binds to the lac operator to inhibit transcription in E. coli. This inhibition can be relieved by adding lactose or isopropyl-β-D-thiogalactopyranoside (IPTG).
   5860..5881    +  protein_bind   CAP binding site: CAP binding activates transcription in the presence of cAMP. E. coli catabolite activator protein
   5896..5926    +  promoter       lac promoter: promoter for the E. coli lac operon
   5934..5950    +  protein_bind   lac operator: The lac repressor binds to the lac operator to inhibit transcription in E. coli. This inhibition can be relieved by adding lactose or isopropyl-β-D-thiogalactopyranoside (IPTG). lac repressor encoded by lacI
   5995..6013    +  promoter       T3 promoter: promoter for bacteriophage T3 RNA polymerase
   6041..6267    +  promoter       RSV promoter: Rous sarcoma virus enhancer/promoter
   6268..6448    +  LTR            5' LTR (truncated): truncated 5' long terminal repeat (LTR) from HIV-1
   6495..6620    +  misc_feature   HIV-1 Ψ: packaging signal of human immunodeficiency virus type 1
   6604..6967    +  CDS            HIV-1 gag (fragment): gag protein from human immunodeficiency virus 1; gag
   7113..7346    +  misc_feature   RRE: The Rev response element (RRE) of HIV-1 allows for Rev-dependent mRNA export from the nucleus to the cytoplasm.
   7723..7749    +  CDS            Rev (fragment): human immunodeficiency virus 1 (HIV-1) Rev protein; rev; enhances nuclear export of unspliced and incompletely spliced viral mRNAs
   7753..7993    +  promoter       U6 promoter: RNA polymerase III promoter for human U6 snRNA
   8023..8098    +  misc_RNA       gRNA scaffold: guide RNA scaffold for the Streptococcus pyogenes CRISPR/Cas9 system
   8154..8271    +  misc_feature   cPPT/CTS: central polypurine tract and central termination sequence of HIV-1
>Addgene plasmid #77286 | CLK3 gRNA (BRDN0001146417) | addgene full sequence | sequence record 187464 | Addgene Assembled Sequence
CCCGGGTGCAAAGATGGATAAAGTTTTAAACAGAGAGGAATCTTTGCAGCTAATGGACCTTCTAGGTCTT
GAAAGGAGTGGGAATTGGCTCCGGTGCCCGTCAGTGGGCAGAGCGCACATCGCCCACAGTCCCCGAGAAG
TTGGGGGGAGGGGTCGGCAATTGATCCGGTGCCTAGAGAAGGTGGCGCGGGGTAAACTGGGAAAGTGATG
TCGTGTACTGGCTCCGCCTTTTTCCCGAGGGTGGGGGAGAACCGTATATAAGTGCAGTAGTCGCCGTGAA
CGTTCTTTTTCGCAACGGGTTTGCCGCCAGAACACAGGTAAGTGCCGTGTGTGGTTCCCGCGGGCCTGGC
CTCTTTACGGGTTATGGCCCTTGCGTGCCTTGAATTACTTCCACCTGGCTGCAGTACGTGATTCTTGATC
CCGAGCTTCGGGTTGGAAGTGGGTGGGAGAGTTCGAGGCCTTGCGCTTAAGGAGCCCCTTCGCCTCGTGC
TTGAGTTGAGGCCTGGCCTGGGCGCTGGGGCCGCCGCGTGCGAATCTGGTGGCACCTTCGCGCCTGTCTC
GCTGCTTTCGATAAGTCTCTAGCCATTTAAAATTTTTGATGACCTGCTGCGACGCTTTTTTTCTGGCAAG
ATAGTCTTGTAAATGCGGGCCAAGATCTGCACACTGGTATTTCGGTTTTTGGGGCCGCGGGCGGCGACGG
GGCCCGTGCGTCCCAGCGCACATGTTCGGCGAGGCGGGGCCTGCGAGCGCGGCCACCGAGAATCGGACGG
GGGTAGTCTCAAGCTGGCCGGCCTGCTCTGGTGCCTGGCCTCGCGCCGCCGTGTATCGCCCCGCCCTGGG
CGGCAAGGCTGGCCCGGTCGGCACCAGTTGCGTGAGCGGAAAGATGGCCGCTTCCCGGCCCTGCTGCAGG
GAGCTCAAAATGGAGGACGCGGCGCTCGGGAGAGCGGGCGGGTGAGTCACCCACACAAAGGAAAAGGGCC
TTTCCGTCCTCAGCCGTCGCTTCATGTGACTCCACGGAGTACCGGGCGCCGTCCAGGCACCTCGATTAGT
TCTCGAGCTTTTGGAGTACGTCGTCTTTAGGTTGGGGGGAGGGGTTTTATGCGATGGAGTTTCCCCACAC
TGAGTGGGTGGAGACTGAAGTTAGGCCAGCTTGGCACTTGATGTAATTCTCCTTGGAATTTGCCCTTTTT
GAGTTTGGATCTTGGTTCATTCTCAAGCCTCAGACAGTGGTTCAAAGTTTTTTTCTTCCATTTCAGGTGT
CGTGACGTACGGCCACCATGACCGAGTACAAGCCCACGGTGCGCCTCGCCACCCGCGACGACGTCCCCAG
GGCCGTACGCACCCTCGCCGCCGCGTTCGCCGACTACCCCGCCACGCGCCACACCGTCGATCCGGACCGC
CACATCGAGCGGGTCACCGAGCTGCAAGAACTCTTCCTCACGCGCGTCGGGCTCGACATCGGCAAGGTGT
GGGTCGCGGACGACGGCGCCGCCGTGGCGGTCTGGACCACGCCGGAGAGCGTCGAAGCGGGGGCGGTGTT
CGCCGAGATCGGCCCGCGCATGGCCGAGTTGAGCGGTTCCCGGCTGGCCGCGCAGCAACAGATGGAAGGC
CTCCTGGCGCCGCACCGGCCCAAGGAGCCCGCGTGGTTCCTGGCCACCGTCGGAGTCTCGCCCGACCACC
AGGGCAAGGGTCTGGGCAGCGCCGTCGTGCTCCCCGGAGTGGAGGCGGCCGAGCGCGCCGGGGTGCCCGC
CTTCCTGGAGACCTCCGCGCCCCGCAACCTCCCCTTCTACGAGCGGCTCGGCTTCACCGTCACCGCCGAC
GTCGAGGTGCCCGAAGGACCGCGCACCTGGTGCATGACCCGCAAGCCCGGTGCCTGAACGCGTTAAGTCG
ACAATCAACCTCTGGATTACAAAATTTGTGAAAGATTGACTGGTATTCTTAACTATGTTGCTCCTTTTAC
GCTATGTGGATACGCTGCTTTAATGCCTTTGTATCATGCTATTGCTTCCCGTATGGCTTTCATTTTCTCC
TCCTTGTATAAATCCTGGTTGCTGTCTCTTTATGAGGAGTTGTGGCCCGTTGTCAGGCAACGTGGCGTGG
TGTGCACTGTGTTTGCTGACGCAACCCCCACTGGTTGGGGCATTGCCACCACCTGTCAGCTCCTTTCCGG
GACTTTCGCTTTCCCCCTCCCTATTGCCACGGCGGAACTCATCGCCGCCTGCCTTGCCCGCTGCTGGACA
GGGGCTCGGCTGTTGGGCACTGACAATTCCGTGGTGTTGTCGGGGAAATCATCGTCCTTTCCTTGGCTGC
TCGCCTGTGTTGCCACCTGGATTCTGCGCGGGACGTCCTTCTGCTACGTCCCTTCGGCCCTCAATCCAGC
GGACCTTCCTTCCCGCGGCCTGCTGCCGGCTCTGCGGCCTCTTCCGCGTCTTCGCCTTCGCCCTCAGACG
AGTCGGATCTCCCTTTGGGCCGCCTCCCCGCGTCGACTTTAAGACCAATGACTTACAAGGCAGCTGTAGA
TCTTAGCCACTTTTTAAAAGAAAAGGGGGGACTGGAAGGGCTAATTCACTCCCAACGAAGACAAGATCTG
CTTTTTGCTTGTACTGGGTCTCTCTGGTTAGACCAGATCTGAGCCTGGGAGCTCTCTGGCTAACTAGGGA
ACCCACTGCTTAAGCCTCAATAAAGCTTGCCTTGAGTGCTTCAAGTAGTGTGTGCCCGTCTGTTGTGTGA
CTCTGGTAACTAGAGATCCCTCAGACCCTTTTAGTCAGTGTGGAAAATCTCTAGCAGTACGTATAGTAGT
TCATGTCATCTTATTATTCAGTATTTATAACTTGCAAAGAAATGAATATCAGAGAGTGAGAGGAACTTGT
TTATTGCAGCTTATAATGGTTACAAATAAAGCAATAGCATCACAAATTTCACAAATAAAGCATTTTTTTC
ACTGCATTCTAGTTGTGGTTTGTCCAAACTCATCAATGTATCTTATCATGTCTGGCTCTAGCTATCCCGC
CCCTAACTCCGCCCATCCCGCCCCTAACTCCGCCCAGTTCCGCCCATTCTCCGCCCCATGGCTGACTAAT
TTTTTTTATTTATGCAGAGGCCGAGGCCGCCTCGGCCTCTGAGCTATTCCAGAAGTAGTGAGGAGGCTTT
TTTGGAGGCCTAGGGACGTACCCAATTCGCCCTATAGTGAGTCGTATTACGCGCGCTCACTGGCCGTCGT
TTTACAACGTCGTGACTGGGAAAACCCTGGCGTTACCCAACTTAATCGCCTTGCAGCACATCCCCCTTTC
GCCAGCTGGCGTAATAGCGAAGAGGCCCGCACCGATCGCCCTTCCCAACAGTTGCGCAGCCTGAATGGCG
AATGGG
[124 nt withheld, positions 3367-3490]
C
[91 nt withheld, positions 3492-3582]
A
[49 nt withheld, positions 3584-3632]
CCTTTGACGTTGGAGTCCACGTTCTTT
[37 nt withheld, positions 3660-3696]
ACCCTATCTCGGTCTATTCTTTTGATTTATAAGGGATTTTGCCGATTTCGGCCTATTGGTTAAAAAATGA
GCTGATTTAACAAAAATTTAACGCGAATTTTAACAAAATATTAACGCTTACAATTTAGGTGGCACTTTTC
GGGGAAATGTGCGCGGAACCCCTATTTGTTTATTTTTCTAAATACATTCAAATATGTATCCGCTCATGAG
ACAATAACCCTGATAAATGCTTCAATAATATTGAAAAAGGAAGAGTATGAGTATTCAACATTTCCGTGTC
GCCCTTATTCCCTTTTTTGCGGCATTTTGCCTTCCTGTTTTTGCTCACCCAGAAACGCTGGTGAAAGTAA
AAGATGCTGAAGATCAGTTGGGTGCACGAGTGGGTTACATCGAACTGGATCTCAACAGCGGTAAGATCCT
TGAGAGTTTTCGCCCCGAAGAACGTTTTCCAATGATGAGCACTTTTAAAGTTCTGCTATGTGGCGCGGTA
TTATCCCGTATTGACGCCGGGCAAGAGCAACTCGGTCGCCGCATACACTATTCTCAGAATGACTTGGTTG
AGTACTCACCAGTCACAGAAAAGCATCTTACGGATGGCATGACAGTAAGAGAATTATGCAGTGCTGCCAT
AACCATGAGTGATAACACTGCGGCCAACTTACTTCTGACAACGATCGGAGGACCGAAGGAGCTAACCGCT
TTTTTGCACAACATGGGGGATCATGTAACTCGCCTTGATCGTTGGGAACCGGAGCTGAATGAAGCCATAC
CAAACGACGAGCGTGACACCACGATGCCTGTAGCAATGGCAACAACGTTGCGCAAACTATTAACTGGCGA
ACTACTTACTCTAGCTTCCCGGCAACAATTAATAGACTGGATGGAGGCGGATAAAGTTGCAGGACCACTT
CTGCGCTCGGCCCTTCCGGCTGGCTGGTTTATTGCTGATAAATCTGGAGCCGGTGAGCGTGGGTCTCGCG
GTATCATTGCAGCACTGGGGCCAGATGGTAAGCCCTCCCGTATCGTAGTTATCTACACGACGGGGAGTCA
GGCAACTATGGATGAACGAAATAGACAGATCGCTGAGATAGGTGCCTCACTGATTAAGCATTGGTAACTG
TCAGACCAAGTTTACTCATATATACTTTAGATTGATTTAAAACTTCATTTTTAATTTAAAAGGATCTAGG
TGAAGATCCTTTTTGATAATCTCATGACCAAAATCCCTTAACGTGAGTTTTCGTTCCACTGAGCGTCAGA
CCCCGTAGAAAAGATCAAAGGATCTTCTTGAGATCCTTTTTTTCTGCGCGTAATCTGCTGCTTGCAAACA
AAAAAACCACCGCTACCAGCGGTGGTTTGTTTGCCGGATCAAGAGCTACCAACTCTTTTTCCGAAGGTAA
CTGGCTTCAGCAGAGCGCAGATACCAAATACTGTTCTTCTAGTGTAGCCGTAGTTAGGCCACCACTTCAA
GAACTCTGTAGCACCGCCTACATACCTCGCTCTGCTAATCCTGTTACCAGTGGCTGCTGCCAGTGGCGAT
AAGTCGTGTCTTACCGGGTTGGACTCAAGACGATAGTTACCGGATAAGGCGCAGCGGTCGGGCTGAACGG
GGGGTTCGTGCACACAGCCCAGCTTGGAGCGAACGACCTACACCGAACTGAGATACCTACAGCGTGAGCT
ATGAGAAAGCGCCACGCTTCCCGAAGGGAGAAAGGCGGACAGGTATCCGGTAAGCGGCAGGGTCGGAACA
GGAGAGCGCACGAGGGAGCTTCCAGGGGGAAACGCCTGGTATCTTTATAGTCCTGTCGGGTTTCGCCACC
TCTGACTTGAGCGTCGATTTTTGTGATGCTCGTCAGGGGGGCGGAGCCTATGGAAAAACGCCAGCAACGC
GGCCTTTTTACGGTTCCTGGCCTTTTGCTGGCCTTTTGCTCACATGTTCTTTCCTGCGTTATCCCCTGAT
TCTGTGGATAACCGTATTACCGCCTTTGAGTGAGCTGATACCGCTCGCCGCAGCCGAACGACCGAGCGCA
GCGAGTCAGTGAGCGAGGAAGCGGAAGAGCGCCCAATACGCAAACCGCCTCTCCCCGCGCGTTGGCCGAT
TCATTAATGCAGCTGGCACGACAGGTTTCCCGACTGGAAAGCGGGCAGTGAGCGCAACGCAATTAATGTG
AGTTAGCTCACTCATTAGGCACCCCAGGCTTTACACTTTATGCTTCCGGCTCGTATGTTGTGTGGAATTG
TGAGCGGATAACAATTTCACACAGGAAACAGCTATGACCATGATTACGCCAAGCGCGCAATTAACCCTCA
CTAAAGGGAACAAAAGCTGGAGCTGCAAGCTTAATGTAGTCTTATGCAATACTCTTGTAGTCTTGCAACA
TGGTAACGATGAGTTAGCAACATGCCTTACAAGGAGAGAAAAAGCACCGTGCATGCCGATTGGTGGAAGT
AAGGTGGTACGATCGTGCCTTATTAGGAAGGCAACAGACGGGTCTGACATGGATTGGACGAACCACTGAA
TTGCCGCATTGCAGAGATATTGTATTTAAGTGCCTAGCTCGATACATAAACGGGTCTCTCTGGTTAGACC
AGATCTGAGCCTGGGAGCTCTCTGGCTAACTAGGGAACCCACTGCTTAAGCCTCAATAAAGCTTGCCTTG
AGTGCTTCAAGTAGTGTGTGCCCGTCTGTTGTGTGACTCTGGTAACTAGAGATCCCTCAGACCCTTTTAG
TCAGTGTGGAAAATCTCTAGCAGTGGCGCCCGAACAGGGACTTGAAAGCGAAAGGGAAACCAGAGGAGCT
CTCTCGACGCAGGACTCGGCTTGCTGAAGCGCGCACGGCAAGAGGCGAGGGGCGGCGACTGGTGAGTACG
CCAAAAATTTTGACTAGCGGAGGCTAGAAGGAGAGAGATGGGTGCGAGAGCGTCAGTATTAAGCGGGGGA
GAATTAGATCGCGATGGGAAAAAATTCGGTTAAGGCCAGGGGGAAAGAAAAAATATAAATTAAAACATAT
AGTATGGGCAAGCAGGGAGCTAGAACGATTCGCAGTTAATCCTGGCCTGTTAGAAACATCAGAAGGCTGT
AGACAAATACTGGGACAGCTACAACCATCCCTTCAGACAGGATCAGAAGAACTTAGATCATTATATAATA
CAGTAGCAACCCTCTATTGTGTGCATCAAAGGATAGAGATAAAAGACACCAAGGAAGCTTTAGACAAGAT
AGAGGAAGAGCAAAACAAAAGTAAGACCACCGCACAGCAAGCGGCCGCTGATCTTCAGACCTGGAGGAGG
AGATATGAGGGACAATTGGAGAAGTGAATTATATAAATATAAAGTAGTAAAAATTGAACCATTAGGAGTA
GCACCCACCAAGGCAAAGAGAAGAGTGGTGCAGAGAGAAAAAAGAGCAGTGGGAATAGGAGCTTTGTTCC
TTGGGTTCTTGGGAGCAGCAGGAAGCACTATGGGCGCAGCGTCAATGACGCTGACGGTACAGGCCAGACA
ATTATTGTCTGGTATAGTGCAGCAGCAGAACAATTTGCTGAGGGCTATTGAGGCGCAACAGCATCTGTTG
CAACTCACAGTCTGGGGCATCAAGCAGCTCCAGGCAAGAATCCTGGCTGTGGAAAGATACCTAAAGGATC
AACAGCTCCTGGGGATTTGGGGTTGCTCTGGAAAACTCATTTGCACCACTGCTGTGCCTTGGAATGCTAG
TTGGAGTAATAAATCTCTGGAACAGATTTGGAATCACACGACCTGGATGGAGTGGGACAGAGAAATTAAC
AATTACACAAGCTTAATACACTCCTTAATTGAAGAATCGCAAAACCAGCAAGAAAAGAATGAACAAGAAT
TATTGGAATTAGATAAATGGGCAAGTTTGTGGAATTGGTTTAACATAACAAATTGGCTGTGGTATATAAA
ATTATTCATAATGATAGTAGGAGGCTTGGTAGGTTTAAGAATAGTTTTTGCTGTACTTTCTATAGTGAAT
AGAGTTAGGCAGGGATATTCACCATTATCGTTTCAGACCCACCTCCCAACCCCGAGGGGACCCAGAGAGG
GCCTATTTCCCATGATTCCTTCATATTTGCATATACGATACAAGGCTGTTAGAGAGATAATTAGAATTAA
TTTGACTGTAAACACAAAGATATTAGTACAAAATACGTGACGTAGAAAGTAATAATTTCTTGGGTAGTTT
GCAGTTTTAAAATTATGTTTTAAAATGGACTATCATATGCTTACCGTAACTTGAAAGTATTTCGATTTCT
TGGCTTTATATATCTTGTGGAAAGGACGAAACACCGAGTCAGACATCAAGACACACGTTTTAGAGCTAGA
AATAGCAAGTTAAAATAAGGCTAGTCCGTTATCAACTTGAAAAAGTGGCACCGAGTCGGTGCTTTTTTAA
GCTTGGCGTAACTAGATCTTGAGACAAATGGCAGTATTCATCCACAATTTTAAAAGAAAAGGGGGGATTG
GGGGGTACAGTGCAGGGGAAAGAATAGTAGACATAATAGCAACAGACATACAAACTAAAGAATTACAAAA
ACAAATTACAAAAATTCAAAATTTTCGGGTTTATTACAGGGACAGCAGAGATCCACTTTGGCGCCGGCTC
GAGGGGG
