>Addgene plasmid #77286 | CLK3 gRNA (BRDN0001146417) | depositor partial sequence | sequence record 144746 | Target Sequence
AGTCAGACATCAAGACACAC
