>Addgene plasmid #77286 | CLK3 gRNA (BRDN0001146417) | addgene partial sequence | sequence record 187463 | hU6-F
TAGAAAGTAATAATTTCTTGGGTAGTTTGCAGTTTTAAAATTATGTTTTAAAATGGACTATCATATGCTT
ACCGTAACTTGAAAGTATTTCGATTTCTTGGCTTTATATATCTTGTGGAAAGGACGAAACACCGAGTCAG
ACATCAAGACACACGTTTTAGAGCTAGAAATAGCAAGTTAAAATAAGGCTAGTCCGTTATCAACTTGAAA
AAGTGGCACCGAGTCGGTGCTTTTTTAAGCTTGGCGTAACTAGATCTTGAGACAAATGGCAGTATTCATC
CACAATTTTAAAAGAAAAGGGGGGATTGGGGGGTACAGTGCAGGGGAAAGAATAGTAGACATAATAGCAA
CAGACATACAAACTAAAGAATTACAAAAACAAATTACAAAAATTCAAAATTTTCGGGTTTATTACAGGGA
CAGCAGAGATCCACTTTGGCGCCGGCTCGAGGGGGCCCGGGTGCAAAGATGGATAAAGTTTTAAACAGAG
AGGAATCTTTGCAGCTAATGGACCTTCTAGGTCTTGAAAGGAGTGGGAATTGGCTCCGGTGCCCGTCAGT
GGGCAGAGCG
